>Addgene plasmid #23468 | pDONR223-ALDH18A1 | depositor partial sequence | sequence record 11118 | Author sequence, M13pUC-fwd
CCGGATTTTATTTTGACTGATAGTGACCTGTTCGTTGCAACAAATTGATGAGCAATGCTTTTTTATAATG
CCAACTTTGTACAAAAAAGTTGGCACCATGTTGAGTCAAGTTTACCGCTGTGGGTTCCAGCCCTTCAACC
AACATCTTCTGCCCTGGGTCAAGTGTACAACCGTCTTCAGATCTCATTGTATCCAGCCTTCAGTCATCAG
ACATGTTCGTTCTTGGAGCAACATCCCGTTTATCACTGTACCCCTCAGTCGTACACATGGCAAGTCCTTC
GCCCACCGCAGTGAGCTGAAGCATGCCAAGAGAATCGTGGTGAAGCTCGGCAGTGCCGTGGTGACCCGAG
GGGATGAATGTGGCCTGGCCCTGGGGCGCTTGGCATCTATTGTTGAGCAGGTATCAGTGCTGCAGAATCA
GGGCAGAGAGATGATGCTGGTGACCAGTGGAGCCGTAGCCTTTGGCAAACAACGCTTGCGCCATGAGATC
CTTCTGTCTCAGAGCGTGCGGCAGGCCCTCCACTCGGGGCAGAACCAGCTGAAAGAAATGGCAATTCCAG
TCTTAGAGGCACGAGCCTGTGCAGCTGCCGGACAGAGTGGGCTGATGGCCTTGTATGAGGCTATGTTTAC
CCAGTACAGCATCTGTGCTGCCCAGATTTTGGTGACCAATTTGGATTTCCATGATGAGCAGAAGCGCCGG
AACCTCAATGGAACACTTCATGAACTCCTTAGAATGAACATTGTCCCCATTGTCAACACAAATGATGCTG
TTGTCCCCCCAGCTGAGCCCAACAGTGACCTGCAGGGGTAAATGTTATTAGTGTTAAAGATAATGATAGC
CTGCTGCCCGACTGGCTGTGAAATGAAACTGATCTCTTGATGTCTTTCAGATGTAGAAGCCTTTTGACAG
