>Addgene plasmid #23468 | pDONR223-ALDH18A1 | addgene partial sequence | sequence record 29343 | 23468 with M13pUC-fwd
CAATAATGATTTTATTTTGACTGATAGTGACCTGTTCGTTGCAACAAATTGATGAGCAATGCTTTTTTAT
AATGCCAACTTTGTACAAAAAAGTTGGCACCATGTTGAGTCAAGTTTACCGCTGTGGGTTCCAGCCCTTC
AACCAACATCTTCTGCCCTGGGTCAAGTGTACAACCGTCTTCAGATCTCATTGTATCCAGCCTTCAGTCA
TCAGACATGTTCGTTCTTGGAGCAACATCCCGTTTATCACTGTACCCCTCAGTCGTACACATGGCAAGTC
CTTCGCCCACCGCAGTGAGCTGAAGCATGCCAAGAGAATCGTGGTGAAGCTCGGCAGTGCCGTGGTGACC
CGAGGGGATGAATGTGGCCTGGCCCTGGGGCGCTTGGCATCTATTGTTGAGCAGGTATCAGTGCTGCAGA
ATCAGGGCAGAGAGATGATGCTGGTGACCAGTGGAGCCGTAGCCTTTGGCAAACAACGCTTGCGCCATGA
GATCCTTCTGTCTCAGAGCGTGCGGCAGGCCCTCCACTCGGGGCAGAACCAGCTGAAAGAAATGGCAATT
CCAGTCTTAGAGGCACGAGCCTGTGCAGCTGCCGGACAGAGTGGGCTGATGGC
