>Addgene plasmid #23468 | pDONR223-ALDH18A1 | depositor partial sequence | sequence record 46804 | Author sequence, M13-rev
GAGTATGGGCAAATAATGATTTTATTTTGACTGATAGTGACCTGTTCGTTGCAACAAATTGATAAGCAAT
GCTTTCTTATAATGCCAACTTTGTACAAGAAAGTTGGCAAGTTGGTGTTTCTCTGAGGAATAGGGAGGTT
CTCATGAAGATATTTTAAACTTCCATGCTCTGAGAAATCTGAGACCACGTGGTCCTTCCCTCGCAGCAGC
CACTTAGTAGTAAGCAGTCCCTCAAGTCCTACTGGTCCCCGGGCGTGGATTCTCGATGTACTGATTCCCA
CTTCAGCTCCCAGTCCAAAGCGGTAACCATCAGAAAAGCGAGTGCTGGCATTCCAGAACACACAGGCACT
GTCTACGTGCTGCAGGAAGAACTCCGCTGTGTTTTCGTCCTCTGTGACGATGACATCCGTGTGGGAGCTG
CCATACTTGTGGATGTGGTCAATGGCATCCTGAACGTTGTCCACTACTTCAATGCATAATTCCAGGTCCC
CATACTCAGTTCGGAGTGACTTCACTTCGGAGGGGCTGAAGGTCAGATAGGAGGCAAATTTGGGGCCTGC
ATGAATTTTTACCTGTTCCACTCTCAGCATATCAATGATCTGGTCAAATAATGGTGTCCTGAGCAGATCC
CGGTGGATTAACAAAGTCTCCAAAGCATTACAGGCAGCTGGATATTCACATTTAGAGTCTCTGACTAGCC
TGGTGACCTTATCAACACTGGCCTCGGAATCCACATACATGTGACAGATCCCTTCGCTGTGCCCCATCAC
TGGGATC
