[The description below was written by a language model from this plasmid's Addgene catalogue record.]
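Description:
pDONR223-ALDH18A1 is a Gateway entry clone built on the Invitrogen pDONR223 donor backbone (about 5 kb without insert), carrying the human ALDH18A1 open reading frame of roughly 2.4 kb. ALDH18A1, aldehyde dehydrogenase 18 family member A1, is also known by the aliases P5CS and PYCS. The plasmid is maintained at high copy number in standard E. coli cloning strains under spectinomycin selection. The record gives no feature table, so the origin of replication and the exact recombination sites are not itemised. Because the insert was introduced by Gateway cloning into a donor vector, the ORF would be expected to sit between att recombination sites that allow its transfer into destination vectors. M13 forward and reverse primer sites flank the insert for sequence verification.

The construct has no recorded promoter for expression in mammalian cells, and the depositor notes state that it is not meant to be transfected directly. It serves instead as a shuttle source for the ORF. The coding sequence was deliberately cloned without a stop codon, so that recombination into a suitable destination vector places it in frame with a C-terminal epitope tag and a vector-supplied stop codon. The depositors point to a companion set of lentiviral destination vectors (the pLX301 to pLX304 series), supplied separately, for expressing such ORFs in mammalian cells. The clone belongs to an ORF collection associated with a study of resistance to RAF inhibition through reactivation of the MAP kinase pathway, consistent with use in gain-of-function expression experiments once the ORF has been moved into an expression vector.
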