Addgene plasmid #23468: pDONR223-ALDH18A1
Depositing lab: William Hahn & David Root. Depositing organization: Dana-Farber Cancer Institute. Publication: COT drives resistance to RAF inhibition through MAP kinase pathway reactivation. Johannessen CM, Boehm JS, Kim SY, Thomas SR, Wardwell L, Johnson LA, Emery CM, Stransky N, Cogdill AP, Barretina J, Caponigro G, Hieronymus H, Murray RR, Salehi-Ashtiani K, Hill DE, Vidal M, Zhao JJ, Yang X, Alkan O, Kim S, Harris JL, Wilson CJ, Myer VE, Finan PM, Root DE, Roberts TM, Golub T, Flaherty KT, Dummer R, Weber BL, Sellers WR, Schlegel R, Wargo JA, Hahn WC, Garraway LA. Nature. 2010 Dec 16;468(7326):968-72. doi: 10.1038/nature09627 PubMed 21107320.
Backbone
  Vector backbone: pDONR223
  Backbone manufacturer: Invitrogen
  Backbone size w/o insert (bp): 5005
  Vector type: Gateway Donor vector
Growth in bacteria
  Bacterial resistance: Spectinomycin, 50 μg/mL
  Growth temperature: 37°C
  Growth strain: DH5alpha
  Copy number: High Copy
Gene/Insert
  Gene/Insert name: ALDH18A1 (alt name: aldehyde dehydrogenase 18 family, member A1;ALDH18A1)
  Species: H. sapiens (human)
  Insert size (bp): 2388
  Entrez Gene: ALDH18A1 (a.k.a. ADCL3, ARCL3A, GSAS, P5CS, PYCS, SPG9, SPG9A, SPG9B)
  Cloning method: Gateway Cloning
  Sequencing primers: 5′ M13pUC-fwd; 3′ M13rev
Terms and licenses: Academic/Nonprofit Terms; Industry Terms: Not Available to Industry
Depositor comments: The ORF has no Stop codon. This design enables easy recombination into a destination vector to add an epitope tag of choice and Stop codon to the ORF. Do NOT use this plasmid directly for transfections. A set of 4 custom lentiviral vectors is available ( pLX301 (http://www.addgene.org/25895/) , pLX302 (http://www.addgene.org/25896/) , pLX303 (http://www.addgene.org/25897/) , pLX304 (http://www.addgene.org/25890/) ) to be used to express these ORFs in mammalian cells. These plasmids are not included in the kit and must be ordered separately.
How to cite: pDONR223-ALDH18A1 was a gift from William Hahn & David Root (Addgene plasmid # 23468 ; http://n2t.net/addgene:23468 ; RRID:Addgene_23468)
